Addgene plasmid #109914: pHH0103_GNA14_G-alpha
Purpose: Protein expression and purification of GNA14_G-alpha
Depositing lab: Sachdev Sidhu. Depositing organization: University of Toronto. Publication: Large-scale survey and database of high affinity ligands for peptide recognition modules. Teyra J, Kelil A, Jain S, Helmy M, Jajodia R, Hooda Y, Gu J, D'Cruz AA, Nicholson SE, Min J, Sudol M, Kim PM, Bader GD, Sidhu SS. Mol Syst Biol. 2020 Dec;16(12):e9310. doi: 10.15252/msb.20199310. PubMed 33438817.
Backbone
  Vector backbone: pHH0103
  Vector type: Bacterial Expression
Growth in bacteria
  Bacterial resistance: Ampicillin, 100 μg/mL
  Growth temperature: 37°C
  Growth strain: DH5alpha
  Copy number: Low Copy
Gene/Insert
  Gene/Insert name: GNA14_G-alpha
  Species: H. sapiens (human)
  Entrez Gene: GNA14
  Cloning method: Restriction Enzyme; 5′ cloning site Sfi1 (unknown if destroyed); 3′ cloning site Not1 (unknown if destroyed)
Terms and licenses: Academic/Nonprofit Terms; Industry Terms: Not Available to Industry
How to cite: pHH0103_GNA14_G-alpha was a gift from Sachdev Sidhu (Addgene plasmid # 109914 ; http://n2t.net/addgene:109914 ; RRID:Addgene_109914)
