[The description below was written by a language model from this plasmid's Addgene catalogue record and pLannotate feature annotations shown in this document.]
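Description:
pHH0103_GNA14_G-alpha is a bacterial expression plasmid of about 7.8 kb, built on the pHH0103 backbone, for producing and purifying the G-alpha domain of human GNA14, a guanine nucleotide-binding protein alpha subunit involved in transmembrane signalling. It replicates in E. coli from a ColE1/pMB1-type origin and is selected with ampicillin through the β-lactamase gene and its native promoter. The catalogue lists it as low copy. The backbone shows pBR322 ancestry: a bom region, rop split into fragments by an inserted f1 phage origin, and remnants of the tetracycline resistance gene and its promoter.

The expression cassette is driven by the strong hybrid tac promoter with a downstream lac operator. The plasmid also carries lacI under the up-mutated lacIq promoter, so transcription is repressed until it is induced with IPTG. The annotated coding regions run in order as a 6xHis tag, Schistosoma japonicum glutathione S-transferase, and then the GNA14 segment, which was cloned between SfiI and NotI sites. This layout is consistent with an N-terminal His-GST fusion that can be purified on either metal-chelate or glutathione resin, although the reading-frame continuity and any linker or protease site are not stated in the record. An fd phage terminator follows the insert.

Downstream of the terminator lie two fragments of M13 gene III. Together with the f1 origin, they suggest the backbone derives from a phagemid display vector, but here they sit beyond the terminator and are presumably not part of the expressed product. The plasmid belongs to a collection of domain expression constructs from a large-scale survey of high-affinity ligands for peptide recognition modules.
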