Features (pLannotate 1.2.2; 21 found; start..end, strand, type, name):
      1..29      +  promoter       tac promoter: strong E. coli promoter; hybrid between the trp and lac UV5 promoters
     37..53      +  protein_bind   lac operator: The lac repressor binds to the lac operator to inhibit transcription in E. coli. This inhibition can be relieved by adding lactose or isopropyl-β-D-thiogalactopyranoside (IPTG). lac repressor encoded by lacI
    138..155     +  CDS            6xHis: 6xHis affinity tag
    171..824     +  CDS            GST26_SCHJA: Experimental evidence at protein level: Swiss-Prot protein existence level 1. GST isoenzymes appear to play a central role in the parasite detoxification system. Other functions are also suspected including a role in increasing the solubility of haematin in the parasite gut. From Schistosoma japonicum (Blood fluke).
    906..1967    +  CDS            GNA14: GNA14_HUMAN - Experimental evidence at protein level: Swiss-Prot protein existence level 1. Guanine nucleotide-binding proteins (G proteins) are involved as modulators or transducers in various transmembrane signaling systems. From Homo sapiens (Human).
   1983..2030    +  terminator     fd terminator (sequence withheld): central terminator from bacteriophage fd (Otsuka and Kunisawa, 1982)
   2035..2247    +  CDS            M13 gene III (fragment) (sequence partly withheld): pIII; III; minor coat protein
   2262..2732    +  CDS            M13 gene III (fragment) (sequence partly withheld): pIII; III; minor coat protein
   2754..2824    +  CDS            TcR (fragment): tetracycline efflux protein; tet; confers resistance to tetracycline
   3066..3446    -  CDS            YPB1_ECOLX: Protein predicted: Swiss-Prot protein existence level 4. From Escherichia coli.
   3463..3614    +  CDS            rop (fragment): Rop protein, which maintains plasmids at low copy number; rop
   3650..4078    -  rep_origin     f1 ori (sequence partly withheld): f1 bacteriophage origin of replication; arrow indicates direction of (+) strand synthesis
   4087..4126    +  CDS            rop (fragment): Rop protein, which maintains plasmids at low copy number; rop
   4228..4368    +  misc_feature   bom: basis of mobility region from pBR322
   4554..5141    -  rep_origin     ori: high-copy-number ColE1/pMB1/pBR322/pUC origin of replication
   5312..6172    -  CDS            AmpR: β-lactamase; bla; confers resistance to ampicillin, carbenicillin, and related antibiotics
   6173..6277    -  promoter       AmpR promoter: bla
   6386..6463    +  promoter       lacIq promoter: lacI (mutant); In the lacIq allele, a single base change in the promoter boosts expression of the lacI gene about 10-fold.
   6464..7546    +  CDS            lacI: lac repressor; lacI; The lac repressor binds to the lac operator to inhibit transcription in E. coli. This inhibition can be relieved by adding lactose or isopropyl-β-D-thiogalactopyranoside (IPTG).
   7559..7580    +  protein_bind   CAP binding site: CAP binding activates transcription in the presence of cAMP. E. coli catabolite activator protein
   7599..7616    +  promoter       tet promoter (fragment): E. coli promoter for tetracycline efflux protein gene
>Addgene plasmid #109914 | pHH0103_GNA14_G-alpha | addgene full sequence | sequence record 215060 | Addgene NGS Result
TTGACAATTAATCATCGGCTCGTATAATGTGTGGAATTGTGAGCGGATAACAATTTCACACAGGAAACAG
CCAGTCCGTTTAGGTGTTTTCACGAGCACTTCACCAACAAGGACCATAGATTATGAAAATCGAAGAACAC
CATCACCATCACCATTCCAGCGGTAAGCTTATGTCCCCTATACTAGGTTATTGGAAAATTAAGGGCCTTG
TGCAACCCACTCGACTTCTTTTGGAATATCTTGAAGAAAAATATGAAGAGCATTTGTATGAGCGCGATGA
AGGTGATAAATGGCGAAACAAAAAGTTTGAATTGGGTTTGGAGTTTCCCAATCTTCCTTATTATATTGAT
GGTGATGTTAAATTAACACAGTCTATGGCCATCATACGTTATATAGCTGACAAGCACAACATGTTGGGTG
GTTGTCCAAAAGAGCGTGCAGAGATTTCAATGCTTGAAGGAGCGGTTTTGGATATTAGATACGGTGTTTC
GAGAATTGCATATAGTAAAGACTTTGAAACTCTCAAAGTTGATTTTCTTAGCAAGCTACCTGAAATGCTG
AAAATGTTCGAAGATCGTTTATGTCATAAAACATATTTAAATGGTGATCATGTAACCCATCCTGACTTCA
TGTTGTATGACGCTCTTGATGTTGTTTTATACATGGACCCAATGTGCCTGGATGCGTTCCCAAAATTAGT
TTGTTTTAAAAAACGTATTGAAGCTATCCCACAAATTGATAAGTACTTGAAATCCAGCAAGTATATAGCA
TGGCCTTTGCAGGGCTGGCAAGCCACGTTTGGTGGTGGCGACCATCCTCCAAAATCGGATCTGGAAGTTC
TGTTCCAGGGGCCCCTGTCCAGCGGTCTGGTTCCGCGTGGTTCCGGTACCGCGGCCCAGCCGGCCGCGGG
TTGTTGTTGTCTGTCAGCGGAAGAAAAAGAATCCCAGCGTATTAGTGCGGAAATCGAACGTCAACTGCGT
CGTGATAAGAAGGATGCACGTCGCGAACTGAAACTGCTGCTGCTGGGCACCGGTGAATCAGGCAAATCGA
CGTTTATTAAGCAGATGCGCATTATCCATGGCAGCGGTTATTCTGATGAAGACCGTAAAGGTTTTACCAA
GCTGGTTTACCAGAACATTTTCACGGCGATGCAAGCCATGATCCGCGCAATGGATACCCTGCGTATTCAG
TATGTCTGCGAACAAAACAAAGAAAATGCTCAGATTATCCGCGAAGTGGAAGTTGATAAGGTGTCTATGC
TGTCCCGTGAACAAGTTGAAGCCATCAAACAGCTGTGGCAAGATCCGGGCATTCAGGAATGTTATGACCG
TCGCCGTGAATACCAACTGAGTGATTCCGCGAAATATTACCTGACCGATATTGACCGCATCGCCACCCCG
TCTTTTGTCCCGACGCAGCAAGACGTGCTGCGTGTCCGTGTGCCGACCACGGGTATTATCGAATACCCGT
TCGATCTGGAAAACATCATCTTCCGCATGGTTGACGTCGGCGGTCAGCGTAGCGAACGCCGTAAATGGAT
CCACTGCTTTGAATCAGTTACCTCGATTATCTTCCTGGTCGCACTGAGTGAATACGATCAGGTGCTGGCT
GAATGTGACAACGAAAATCGTATGGAAGAATCCAAAGCGCTGTTCAAGACCATTATCACGTATCCGTGGT
TTCTGAACAGCTCTGTTATTCTGTTCCTGAACAAGAAGGATCTGCTGGAAGAAAAGATCATGTACAGCCA
TCTGATCTCTTATTTTCCGGAATACACCGGTCCGAAACAGGATGTCCGTGCAGCACGTGACTTCATCCTG
AAGCTGTATCAGGATCAAAACCCGGACAAAGAAAAAGTGATTTACAGTCACTTTACCTGCGCCACCGATA
CGGACAATATCCGCTTTGTGTTCGCAGCTGTTAAAGATACGATTCTGCAGCTGAACCTGCGTGAATTCAA
TCTGGTGGCGGCCGCATA
[142 nt withheld, positions 1979-2120]
C
[98 nt withheld, positions 2122-2219]
AGTTTGTACTGGTGACGAAACTCAGTGTCTAGCTAGAGTGGC
[149 nt withheld, positions 2262-2410]
T
[41 nt withheld, positions 2412-2452]
T
[62 nt withheld, positions 2454-2515]
A
[35 nt withheld, positions 2517-2551]
CCTCCCTCAATCGGTTGAATGTCGCCCTTTTGTCTTTGGCGCTGGTAAACCATATGAA
[86 nt withheld, positions 2610-2695]
T
[54 nt withheld, positions 2697-2750]
CTAGCGCCGCCCTATACCTTGTCTGCCTCCCCGCGTTGCGTCGCGGTGCATGGAGCCGGGCCACCTCGAC
CTGAATGGAAGCCGGCGGCACCTCGCTAACGGATTCACCACTCCAAGAATTGGAGCCAATCAATTCTTGC
GGAGAACTGTGAATGCGCAAACCAACCCTTGGCAGAACATATCCATCGCGTCCGCCATCTCCAGCAGCCG
CACGCGGCGCATCTCGGGCAGCGTTGGGTCCTGGCCACGGGTGCGCATGATCGTGCTCCTGTCGTTGAGG
ACCCGGCTAGGCTGGCGGGGTTGCCTTACTGGTTAGCAGAATGAATCACCGATACGCGAGCGAACGTGAA
GCGACTGCTGCTGCAAAACGTCTGCGACCTGAGCAACAACATGAATGGTCTTCGGTTTCCGTGTTTCGTA
AAGTCTGGAAACGCGGAAGTCAGCGCCCTGCACCATTATGTTCCGGATCTGCATCGCAGGATGCTGCTGG
CTACCCTGTGGAACACCTACATCTGTATTAACGAAGCGCTGGCATTGACCCTGAGTGATTTTTCTCTGGT
CCCGCCGCATCCATACCGCCAGTTGTTTACCCTCACAACGTTCCAGTAACCGGGCATGTTCATCATCAGT
AACCCGTATCGTGAGCATCCTCTCTCGTTTCATCGGTATCATTACCCCCATGAACAGAAATCCCCCTTAC
ACGGAGGCATCAGTGACCAAACAGGAAAAAACCGCCCTTAACATGGCCCGCTTTATCAGAAGCCAGACAT
TAACGCTTCTGGAGAAACTCAACGAGCTGGACGCGGATGAACAGGCAGACATCTGTGAATCGCTTCACGA
CCACGCTGATGAGCTTTACCGCAGGATCCGCGAAATTGTAAGCGTTAATATTTTGTTAAAATTCGCGTTA
AATTTTTGTTAAATCAGCTCATTTTTTAACCAATAGGCCGAAATCGGCAAAATCCCTTATAAATCAAAAG
AATAGACCGAGATAGGGT
[37 nt withheld, positions 3749-3785]
AAAGAACGTGGACTCCAACGTCAAAGG
[49 nt withheld, positions 3813-3861]
T
[91 nt withheld, positions 3863-3953]
G
[124 nt withheld, positions 3955-4078]
CGCGGATCCTGCCTCGCGCGTTTCGGTGATGACGGTGAAAACCTCTGACACATGCAGCTCCCGGAGACGG
TCACAGCTTGTCTGTAAGCGGATGCCGGGAGCAGACAAGCCCGTCAGGGCGCGTCAGCGGGTGTTGGCGG
GTGTCGGGGCGCAGCCATGACCCAGTCACGTAGCGATAGCGGAGTGTATACTGGCTTAACTATGCGGCAT
CAGAGCAGATTGTACTGAGAGTGCACCATATGCGGTGTGAAATACCGCACAGATGCGTAAGGAGAAAATA
CCGCATCAGGCGCTCTTCCGCTTCCTCGCTCACTGACTCGCTGCGCTCGGTCGTTCGGCTGCGGCGAGCG
GTATCAGCTCACTCAAAGGCGGTAATACGGTTATCCACAGAATCAGGGGATAACGCAGGAAAGAACATGT
GAGCAAAAGGCCAGCAAAAGGCCAGGAACCGTAAAAAGGCCGCGTTGCTGGCGTTTTTCCATAGGCTCCG
CCCCCCTGACGAGCATCACAAAAATCGACGCTCAAGTCAGAGGTGGCGAAACCCGACAGGACTATAAAGA
TACCAGGGTTTCCCCCTGGAAGCTCCCTCGTGCGCTCTCCTGTTCCGACCCTGCCGCTTACCGGATACCT
GTCCGCCTTTCTCCCTTCGGGAAGCGTGGCGCTTTCTCATAGCTCACGCTGTAGGTATCTCAGTTCGGTG
TAGGTCGTTCGCTCCAAGCTGGGCTGTGTGCACGAACCCCCCGTTCAGCCCGACCGCTGCGCCTTATCCG
GTAACTATCGTCTTGAGTCCAACCCGGTAAGACACGACTTATCGCCACTGGCAGCAGCCACTGGTAACAG
GATTAGCAGAGCGAGGTATGTAGGCGGTGCTACAGAGTTCTTGAAGTGGTGGCCTAACTACGGCTACACT
AGAAGGACAGTATTTGGTATCTGCGCTCTGCTGAAGCCAGTTACCTTCGGAAAAAGAGTTGGTAGCTCTT
GATCCGGCAAACAAACCACCGCTGGTAGCGGTGGTTTTTTTGTTTGCAAGCAGCAGATTACGCGCAGAAA
AAAAGGATCTCAAGAAGATCCTTTGATCTTTTCTACGGGGTCTGACGCTCAGTGGAACGAAAACTCACGT
TAAGGGATTTTGGTCATGAGATTATCAAAAAGGATCTTCACCTAGATCCTTTTAAATTAAAAATGAAGTT
TTAAATCAATCTAAAGTATATATGAGTAAACTTGGTCTGACAGTTACCAATGCTTAATCAGTGAGGCACC
TATCTCAGCGATCTGTCTATTTCGTTCATCCATAGTTGCCTGACTCCCCGTCGTGTAGATAACTACGATA
CGGGAGGGCTTACCATCTGGCCCCAGTGCTGCAATGATACCGCGAGACCCACGCTCACCGGCTCCAGATT
TATCAGCAATAAACCAGCCAGCCGGAAGGGCCGAGCGCAGAAGTGGTCCTGCAACTTTATCCGCCTCCAT
CCAGTCTATTAATTGTTGCCGGGAAGCTAGAGTAAGTAGTTCGCCAGTTAATAGTTTGCGCAACGTTGTT
GCCATTGCTGCAGGCATCGTGGTGTCACGCTCGTCGTTTGGTATGGCTTCATTCAGCTCCGGTTCCCAAC
GATCAAGGCGAGTTACATGATCCCCCATGTTGTGCAAAAAAGCGGTTAGCTCCTTCGGTCCTCCGATCGT
TGTCAGAAGTAAGTTGGCCGCAGTGTTATCACTCATGGTTATGGCAGCACTGCATAATTCTCTTACTGTC
ATGCCATCCGTAAGATGCTTTTCTGTGACTGGTGAGTACTCAACCAAGTCATTCTGAGAATAGTGTATGC
GGCGACCGAGTTGCTCTTGCCCGGCGTCAACACGGGATAATACCGCGCCACATAGCAGAACTTTAAAAGT
GCTCATCATTGGAAAACGTTCTTCGGGGCGAAAACTCTCAAGGATCTTACCGCTGTTGAGATCCAGTTCG
ATGTAACCCACTCGTGCACCCAACTGATCTTCAGCATCTTTTACTTTCACCAGCGTTTCTGGGTGAGCAA
AAACAGGAAGGCAAAATGCCGCAAAAAAGGGAATAAGGGCGACACGGAAATGTTGAATACTCATACTCTT
CCTTTTTCAATATTATTGAAGCATTTATCAGGGTTATTGTCTCATGAGCGGATACATATTTGAATGTATT
TAGAAAAATAAACAAATAGGGGTTCCGCGCACATTTCCCCGAAAAGTGCCACCTGACGTCTAAGAAACCA
TTATTATCATGACATTAACCTATAAAAATAGGCGTATCACGAGGCCCTTTCGTCTTCAAGAATTCCCGAC
ACCATCGAATGGTGCAAAACCTTTCGCGGTATGGCATGATAGCGCCCGGAAGAGAGTCAATTCAGGGTGG
TGAATGTGAAACCAGTAACGTTATACGATGTCGCAGAGTATGCCGGTGTCTCTTATCAGACCGTTTCCCG
CGTGGTGAACCAGGCCAGCCACGTTTCTGCGAAAACGCGGGAAAAAGTGGAAGCGGCGATGGCGGAGCTG
AATTACATTCCCAACCGCGTGGCACAACAACTGGCGGGCAAACAGTCGTTGCTGATTGGCGTTGCCACCT
CCAGTCTGGCCCTGCACGCGCCGTCGCAAATTGTCGCGGCGATTAAATCTCGCGCCGATCAACTGGGTGC
CAGCGTGGTGGTGTCGATGGTAGAACGAAGCGGCGTCGAAGCCTGTAAAGCGGCGGTGCACAATCTTCTC
GCGCAACGCGTCAGTGGGCTGATCATTAACTATCCGCTGGATGACCAGGATGCCATTGCTGTGGAAGCTG
CCTGCACTAATGTTCCGGCGTTATTTCTTGATGTCTCTGACCAGACACCCATCAACAGTATTATTTTCTC
CCATGAAGACGGTACGCGACTGGGCGTGGAGCATCTGGTCGCATTGGGTCACCAGCAAATCGCGCTGTTA
GCGGGCCCATTAAGTTCTGTCTCGGCGCGTCTGCGTCTGGCTGGCTGGCATAAATATCTCACTCGCAATC
AAATTCAGCCGATAGCGGAACGGGAAGGCGACTGGAGTGCCATGTCCGGTTTTCAACAAACCATGCAAAT
GCTGAATGAGGGCATCGTTCCCACTGCGATGCTGGTTGCCAACGATCAGATGGCGCTGGGCGCAATGCGC
GCCATTACCGAGTCCGGGCTGCGCGTTGGTGCGGATATCTCGGTAGTGGGATACGACGATACCGAAGACA
GCTCATGTTATATCCCGCCGTTAACCACCATCAAACAGGATTTTCGCCTGCTGGGGCAAACCAGCGTGGA
CCGCTTGCTGCAACTCTCTCAGGGCCAGGCGGTGAAGGGCAATCAGCTGTTGCCCGTCTCACTGGTGAAA
AGAAAAACCACCCTGGCGCCCAATACGCAAACCGCCTCTCCCCGCGCGTTGGCCGATTCATTAATGCAGC
TGGCACGACAGGTTTCCCGACTGGAAAGCGGGCAGTGAGCGCAACGCAATTAATGTAAGTTAGCTCACTC
ATTAGGCACAATTCTCATGTTTGACAGCTTATCATCGACTGCACGGTGCACCAATGCTTCTGGCGTCAGG
CAGCCATCGGAAGCTGTGGTATGGCTGTGCAGGTCGTAAATCACTGCATAATTCGTGTCGCTCAAGGCGC
ACTCCCGTTCTGGATAATGTTTTTTGCGCCGACATCATAACGGTTCTGGCAAATATTCTGAAATGAGCTG
