>Addgene plasmid #109914 | pHH0103_GNA14_G-alpha | depositor full sequence | sequence record 206866 | Full Sequence
GGCCCAGCCGGCCGCGGGTTGTTGTTGTCTGTCAGCGGAAGAAAAAGAATCCCAGCGTATTAGTGCGGAA
ATCGAACGTCAACTGCGTCGTGATAAGAAGGATGCACGTCGCGAACTGAAACTGCTGCTGCTGGGCACCG
GTGAATCAGGCAAATCGACGTTTATTAAGCAGATGCGCATTATCCATGGCAGCGGTTATTCTGATGAAGA
CCGTAAAGGTTTTACCAAGCTGGTTTACCAGAACATTTTCACGGCGATGCAAGCCATGATCCGCGCAATG
GATACCCTGCGTATTCAGTATGTCTGCGAACAAAACAAAGAAAATGCTCAGATTATCCGCGAAGTGGAAG
TTGATAAGGTGTCTATGCTGTCCCGTGAACAAGTTGAAGCCATCAAACAGCTGTGGCAAGATCCGGGCAT
TCAGGAATGTTATGACCGTCGCCGTGAATACCAACTGAGTGATTCCGCGAAATATTACCTGACCGATATT
GACCGCATCGCCACCCCGTCTTTTGTCCCGACGCAGCAAGACGTGCTGCGTGTCCGTGTGCCGACCACGG
GTATTATCGAATACCCGTTCGATCTGGAAAACATCATCTTCCGCATGGTTGACGTCGGCGGTCAGCGTAG
CGAACGCCGTAAATGGATCCACTGCTTTGAATCAGTTACCTCGATTATCTTCCTGGTCGCACTGAGTGAA
TACGATCAGGTGCTGGCTGAATGTGACAACGAAAATCGTATGGAAGAATCCAAAGCGCTGTTCAAGACCA
TTATCACGTATCCGTGGTTTCTGAACAGCTCTGTTATTCTGTTCCTGAACAAGAAGGATCTGCTGGAAGA
AAAGATCATGTACAGCCATCTGATCTCTTATTTTCCGGAATACACCGGTCCGAAACAGGATGTCCGTGCA
GCACGTGACTTCATCCTGAAGCTGTATCAGGATCAAAACCCGGACAAAGAAAAAGTGATTTACAGTCACT
TTACCTGCGCCACCGATACGGACAATATCCGCTTTGTGTTCGCAGCTGTTAAAGATACGATTCTGCAGCT
GAACCTGCGTGAATTCAATCTGGTGGCGGCCGC
